>Addgene plasmid #209794 | hPRL2_1-163 | addgene full sequence | sequence record 413957 | Addgene NGS Result
TTCTCATGTTTGACAGCTTATCATCGATAAGCTTTAATGCGGTAGTTTATCACAGTTAAATTGCTAACGC
AGTCAGGCACCGTGTATGAAATCTAACAATGCGCTCATCGTCATCCTCGGCACCGTCACCCTGGATGCTG
TAGGCATAGGCTTGGTTATGCCGGTACTGCCGGGCCTCTTGCGGGATATCCGGATATAGTTCCTCCTTTC
AGCAAAAAACCCCTCAAGACCCGTTTAGAGGCCCCAAGGGGTTATGCTAGTTATTGCTCAGCGGTGGCAG
CAGCCAACTCAGCTTCCTTTCGGGCTTTGTTAGCAGCCGGATCCTCAATGCCCATTGGTATCTCTGAAGC
GTAATCGCATCTTAGGTCGGTATTTCTCCAAATAAAGCAGCTGTTTGGAATTGAACGCTCCCCTTCTTTT
TTGTCTTATAAACTGAACTGCATCTTCGTACTTCATTCCACATTCAATCAAAGCAAGTGCAACCAGCACA
GGTGCCCTTCCCAATCCTGCAACACAATGCACTGCAACACAGCAACCTGGCTCTTCACGAAATTTGGTTT
TTAACAGGTTTAACCAATCATCTACTATCTGATTAGGGGGTGGAGCTCCATCATCAAATGGCCAATCTAG
AACGTGGATTCCTTCTTTTTCAACTGGAGCTTTATCATATGTAGCATCACAAACTCGAACCAAAGTCGTC
ACTCCATACTTCTTAAGTTCCTCTGTGAACTTGTTGAGAGTAGCATTGGTAGGGTTGTGAGTTATCAGAA
AACGCATGTTCTCATAGGAGATCTCCACAGGGGCTGGACGGTTCATCTCGAGCATATGGCTGCCGCGCGG
CACCAGGCCGCTGCTGTGATGATGATGATGATGGCTGCTGCCCATGGTATATCTCCTTCTTAAAGTTAAA
CAAAATTATTTCTAGAGGGGAATTGTTATCCGCTCACAATTCCCCTATAGTGAGTCGTATTAATTTCGCG
GGATCGAGATCTCGATCCTCTACGCCGGACGCATCGTGGCCGGCATCACCGGCGCCACAGGTGCGGTTGC
TGGCGCCTATATCGCCGACATCACCGATGGGGAAGATCGGGCTCGCCACTTCGGGCTCATGAGCGCTTGT
TTCGGCGTGGGTATGGTGGCAGGCCCCGTGGCCGGGGGACTGTTGGGCGCCATCTCCTTGCATGCACCAT
TCCTTGCGGCGGCGGTGCTCAACGGCCTCAACCTACTACTGGGCTGCTTCCTAATGCAGGAGTCGCATAA
GGGAGAGCGTCGAGATCCCGGACACCATCGAATGGCGCAAAACCTTTCGCGGTATGGCATGATAGCGCCC
GGAAGAGAGTCAATTCAGGGTGGTGAATGTGAAACCAGTAACGTTATACGATGTCGCAGAGTATGCCGGT
GTCTCTTATCAGACCGTTTCCCGCGTGGTGAACCAGGCCAGCCACGTTTCTGCGAAAACGCGGGAAAAAG
TGGAAGCGGCGATGGCGGAGCTGAATTACATTCCCAACCGCGTGGCACAACAACTGGCGGGCAAACAGTC
GTTGCTGATTGGCGTTGCCACCTCCAGTCTGGCCCTGCACGCGCCGTCGCAAATTGTCGCGGCGATTAAA
TCTCGCGCCGATCAACTGGGTGCCAGCGTGGTGGTGTCGATGGTAGAACGAAGCGGCGTCGAAGCCTGTA
AAGCGGCGGTGCACAATCTTCTCGCGCAACGCGTCAGTGGGCTGATCATTAACTATCCGCTGGATGACCA
GGATGCCATTGCTGTGGAAGCTGCCTGCACTAATGTTCCGGCGTTATTTCTTGATGTCTCTGACCAGACA
CCCATCAACAGTATTATTTTCTCCCATGAAGACGGTACGCGACTGGGCGTGGAGCATCTGGTCGCATTGG
GTCACCAGCAAATCGCGCTGTTAGCGGGCCCATTAAGTTCTGTCTCGGCGCGTCTGCGTCTGGCTGGCTG
GCATAAATATCTCACTCGCAATCAAATTCAGCCGATAGCGGAACGGGAAGGCGACTGGAGTGCCATGTCC
GGTTTTCAACAAACCATGCAAATGCTGAATGAGGGCATCGTTCCCACTGCGATGCTGGTTGCCAACGATC
AGATGGCGCTGGGCGCAATGCGCGCCATTACCGAGTCCGGGCTGCGCGTTGGTGCGGATATCTCGGTAGT
GGGATACGACGATACCGAAGACAGCTCATGTTATATCCCGCCGTTAACCACCATCAAACAGGATTTTCGC
CTGCTGGGGCAAACCAGCGTGGACCGCTTGCTGCAACTCTCTCAGGGCCAGGCGGTGAAGGGCAATCAGC
TGTTGCCCGTCTCACTGGTGAAAAGAAAAACCACCCTGGCGCCCAATACGCAAACCGCCTCTCCCCGCGC
GTTGGCCGATTCATTAATGCAGCTGGCACGACAGGTTTCCCGACTGGAAAGCGGGCAGTGAGCGCAACGC
AATTAATGTAAGTTAGCTCACTCATTAGGCACCGGGATCTCGACCGATGCCCTTGAGAGCCTTCAACCCA
GTCAGCTCCTTCCGGTGGGCGCGGGGCATGACTATCGTCGCCGCACTTATGACTGTCTTCTTTATCATGC
AACTCGTAGGACAGGTGCCGGCAGCGCTCTGGGTCATTTTCGGCGAGGACCGCTTTCGCTGGAGCGCGAC
GATGATCGGCCTGTCGCTTGCGGTATTCGGAATCTTGCACGCCCTCGCTCAAGCCTTCGTCACTGGTCCC
GCCACCAAACGTTTCGGCGAGAAGCAGGCCATTATCGCCGGCATGGCGGCCGACGCGCTGGGCTACGTCT
TGCTGGCGTTCGCGACGCGAGGCTGGATGGCCTTCCCCATTATGATTCTTCTCGCTTCCGGCGGCATCGG
GATGCCCGCGTTGCAGGCCATGCTGTCCAGGCAGGTAGATGACGACCATCAGGGACAGCTTCAAGGATCG
CTCGCGGCTCTTACCAGCCTAACTTCGATCATTGGACCGCTGATCGTCACGGCGATTTATGCCGCCTCGG
CGAGCACATGGAACGGGTTGGCATGGATTGTAGGCGCCGCCCTATACCTTGTCTGCCTCCCCGCGTTGCG
TCGCGGTGCATGGAGCCGGGCCACCTCGACCTGAATGGAAGCCGGCGGCACCTCGCTAACGGATTCACCA
CTCCAAGAATTGGAGCCAATCAATTCTTGCGGAGAACTGTGAATGCGCAAACCAACCCTTGGCAGAACAT
ATCCATCGCGTCCGCCATCTCCAGCAGCCGCACGCGGCGCATCTCGGGCAGCGTTGGGTCCTGGCCACGG
GTGCGCATGATCGTGCTCCTGTCGTTGAGGACCCGGCTAGGCTGGCGGGGTTGCCTTACTGGTTAGCAGA
ATGAATCACCGATACGCGAGCGAACGTGAAGCGACTGCTGCTGCAAAACGTCTGCGACCTGAGCAACAAC
ATGAATGGTCTTCGGTTTCCGTGTTTCGTAAAGTCTGGAAACGCGGAAGTCAGCGCCCTGCACCATTATG
TTCCGGATCTGCATCGCAGGATGCTGCTGGCTACCCTGTGGAACACCTACATCTGTATTAACGAAGCGCT
GGCATTGACCCTGAGTGATTTTTCTCTGGTCCCGCCGCATCCATACCGCCAGTTGTTTACCCTCACAACG
TTCCAGTAACCGGGCATGTTCATCATCAGTAACCCGTATCGTGAGCATCCTCTCTCGTTTCATCGGTATC
ATTACCCCCATGAACAGAAATCCCCCTTACACGGAGGCATCAGTGACCAAACAGGAAAAAACCGCCCTTA
ACATGGCCCGCTTTATCAGAAGCCAGACATTAACGCTTCTGGAGAAACTCAACGAGCTGGACGCGGATGA
ACAGGCAGACATCTGTGAATCGCTTCACGACCACGCTGATGAGCTTTACCGCAGCTGCCTCGCGCGTTTC
GGTGATGACGGTGAAAACCTCTGACACATGCAGCTCCCGGAGACGGTCACAGCTTGTCTGTAAGCGGATG
CCGGGAGCAGACAAGCCCGTCAGGGCGCGTCAGCGGGTGTTGGCGGGTGTCGGGGCGCAGCCATGACCCA
GTCACGTAGCGATAGCGGAGTGTATACTGGCTTAACTATGCGGCATCAGAGCAGATTGTACTGAGAGTGC
ACCATTGCGGTGTGAAATACCGCACAGATGCGTAAGGAGAAAATACCGCATCAGGCGCTCTTCCGCTTCC
TCGCTCACTGACTCGCTGCGCTCGGTCGTTCGGCTGCGGCGAGCGGTATCAGCTCACTCAAAGGCGGTAA
TACGGTTATCCACAGAATCAGGGGATAACGCAGGAAAGAACATGTGAGCAAAAGGCCAGCAAAAGGCCAG
GAACCGTAAAAAGGCCGCGTTGCTGGCGTTTTTCCATAGGCTCCGCCCCCCTGACGAGCATCACAAAAAT
CGACGCTCAAGTCAGAGGTGGCGAAACCCGACAGGACTATAAAGATACCAGGCGTTTCCCCCTGGAAGCT
CCCTCGTGCGCTCTCCTGTTCCGACCCTGCCGCTTACCGGATACCTGTCCGCCTTTCTCCCTTCGGGAAG
CGTGGCGCTTTCTCATAGCTCACGCTGTAGGTATCTCAGTTCGGTGTAGGTCGTTCGCTCCAAGCTGGGC
TGTGTGCACGAACCCCCCGTTCAGCCCGACCGCTGCGCCTTATCCGGTAACTATCGTCTTGAGTCCAACC
CGGTAAGACACGACTTATCGCCACTGGCAGCAGCCACTGGTAACAGGATTAGCAGAGCGAGGTATGTAGG
CGGTGCTACAGAGTTCTTGAAGTGGTGGCCTAACTACGGCTACACTAGAAGGACAGTATTTGGTATCTGC
GCTCTGCTGAAGCCAGTTACCTTCGGAAAAAGAGTTGGTAGCTCTTGATCCGGCAAACAAACCACCGCTG
GTAGCGGTGGTTTTTTTGTTTGCAAGCAGCAGATTACGCGCAGAAAAAAAGGATCTCAAGAAGATCCTTT
GATCTTTTCTACGGGGTCTGACGCTCAGTGGAACGAAAACTCACGTTAAGGGATTTTGGTCATGAGATTA
TCAAAAAGGATCTTCACCTAGATCCTTTTAAATTAAAAATGAAGTTTTAAATCAATCTAAAGTATATATG
AGTAAACTTGGTCTGACAGTTACCAATGCTTAATCAGTGAGGCACCTATCTCAGCGATCTGTCTATTTCG
TTCATCCATAGTTGCCTGACTCCCCGTCGTGTAGATAACTACGATACGGGAGGGCTTACCATCTGGCCCC
AGTGCTGCAATGATACCGCGAGACCCACGCTCACCGGCTCCAGATTTATCAGCAATAAACCAGCCAGCCG
GAAGGGCCGAGCGCAGAAGTGGTCCTGCAACTTTATCCGCCTCCATCCAGTCTATTAATTGTTGCCGGGA
AGCTAGAGTAAGTAGTTCGCCAGTTAATAGTTTGCGCAACGTTGTTGCCATTGCTGCAGGCATCGTGGTG
TCACGCTCGTCGTTTGGTATGGCTTCATTCAGCTCCGGTTCCCAACGATCAAGGCGAGTTACATGATCCC
CCATGTTGTGCAAAAAAGCGGTTAGCTCCTTCGGTCCTCCGATCGTTGTCAGAAGTAAGTTGGCCGCAGT
GTTATCACTCATGGTTATGGCAGCACTGCATAATTCTCTTACTGTCATGCCATCCGTAAGATGCTTTTCT
GTGACTGGTGAGTACTCAACCAAGTCATTCTGAGAATAGTGTATGCGGCGACCGAGTTGCTCTTGCCCGG
CGTCAACACGGGATAATACCGCGCCACATAGCAGAACTTTAAAAGTGCTCATCATTGGAAAACGTTCTTC
GGGGCGAAAACTCTCAAGGATCTTACCGCTGTTGAGATCCAGTTCGATGTAACCCACTCGTGCACCCAAC
TGATCTTCAGCATCTTTTACTTTCACCAGCGTTTCTGGGTGAGCAAAAACAGGAAGGCAAAATGCCGCAA
AAAAGGGAATAAGGGCGACACGGAAATGTTGAATACTCATACTCTTCCTTTTTCAATATTATTGAAGCAT
TTATCAGGGTTATTGTCTCATGAGCGGATACATATTTGAATGTATTTAGAAAAATAAACAAATAGGGGTT
CCGCGCACATTTCCCCGAAAAGTGCCACCTGACGTCTAAGAAACCATTATTATCATGACATTAACCTATA
AAAATAGGCGTATCACGAGGCCCTTTCGTCTTCAAGAA
Features (pLannotate 1.2.2; 21 found; start..end, strand, type, name):
     10..38      +  promoter       tet promoter: E. coli promoter for tetracycline efflux protein gene
     86..190     +  CDS            TcR (fragment): tetracycline efflux protein; tet; confers resistance to tetracycline
    213..260     -  terminator     T7 terminator: transcription terminator for bacteriophage T7 RNA polymerase
    268..317     -  CDS            SET1 (fragment): solubility-enhancement tag derived from T7 phage gene 10B
    328..816     -  CDS            PTP4A2: TP4A2_HUMAN - Also known as PRL2, PTPCAAX2. Experimental evidence at protein level: Swiss-Prot protein existence level 1. Protein tyrosine phosphatase which stimulates progression from G1 into S phase during mitosis. Promotes tumors. Inhibits geranylgeranyl transferase type II activity by blocking the association between RABGGTA and RABGGTB. From Homo sapiens (Human).
    829..846     -  CDS            thrombin site: thrombin recognition and cleavage site
    857..873     -  CDS            capTEV™ (fragment): composite tag for in vivo biotinylation, TEV protease cleavage, and 6xHis tagging
    892..914     -  RBS            RBS: efficient ribosome binding site from bacteriophage T7 gene 10 (Olins and Rangwala, 1989)
    929..953     -  protein_bind   lac operator: The lac repressor binds to the lac operator to inhibit transcription in E. coli. This inhibition can be relieved by adding lactose or isopropyl-β-D-thiogalactopyranoside (IPTG). lac repressor encoded by lacI
    954..972     -  promoter       T7 promoter: promoter for bacteriophage T7 RNA polymerase
    994..1273    +  CDS            TcR (fragment): tetracycline efflux protein; tet; confers resistance to tetracycline
   1281..1358    +  promoter       lacI promoter: lacI
   1359..2441    +  CDS            lacI: lac repressor; lacI; The lac repressor binds to the lac operator to inhibit transcription in E. coli. This inhibition can be relieved by adding lactose or isopropyl-β-D-thiogalactopyranoside (IPTG).
   2454..2475    +  protein_bind   CAP binding site: CAP binding activates transcription in the presence of cAMP. E. coli catabolite activator protein
   2490..3114    +  CDS            TcR (fragment): tetracycline efflux protein; tet; confers resistance to tetracycline
   3356..3736    -  CDS            YPB1_ECOLX: Protein predicted: Swiss-Prot protein existence level 4. From Escherichia coli.
   3753..3944    +  CDS            rop: Rop protein, which maintains plasmids at low copy number; rop
   4046..4185    +  misc_feature   bom: basis of mobility region from pBR322
   4371..4959    -  rep_origin     ori: high-copy-number ColE1/pMB1/pBR322/pUC origin of replication
   5130..5990    -  CDS            AmpR: β-lactamase; bla; confers resistance to ampicillin, carbenicillin, and related antibiotics
   5991..6095    -  promoter       AmpR promoter: bla
