[The description below was written by a language model from this plasmid's Addgene catalogue record and pLannotate feature annotations shown in this document.]
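Description:
hPRL2_1-163 is a bacterial expression plasmid built on the Novagen pET15b backbone for producing a truncated form of human PRL-2 (gene PTP4A2), a protein tyrosine phosphatase of the PRL family. The insert covers residues 1–163 only, which removes the C-terminal farnesylation (CAAX) motif, and it derives from a codon-optimized synthetic gene cloned between the NdeI and BamHI sites, both of which are retained. The sequenced plasmid is about 6.2 kb.

Expression is driven by a T7 promoter with an adjacent lac operator, followed by the T7 gene 10 ribosome binding site and ending at a T7 terminator. The plasmid also carries lacI with its own promoter, so transcription is repressed until IPTG is added in a host that supplies T7 RNA polymerase. The backbone contributes an N-terminal 6xHis tag followed by a thrombin cleavage site, allowing metal-affinity purification and subsequent tag removal. The short "capTEV" fragment in the annotation lies where the His tag sits and most likely reflects it, while the small "SET1" fragment downstream of the insert appears to be a residual vector sequence match rather than a functional fusion.

Propagation relies on a pBR322-type ColE1 origin together with the rop and bom regions, and selection is through the β-lactamase gene conferring ampicillin resistance. The several TcR fragments are non-functional remnants of the pBR322 tetracycline resistance gene typical of pET vectors. The catalogue lists the plasmid as high copy, although rop normally moderates copy number. The construct is intended for recombinant production of non-prenylated PRL-2 in E. coli. The associated publication concerns PRL phosphatases and metastatic growth, but the record does not specify particular downstream assays.
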