Addgene plasmid #209794: hPRL2_1-163
Purpose: Bacterial expression of human PRL-2 without farnesylation motif
Depositing lab: Kalle Gehring. Depositing organization: McGill University. Publication: PRL3 pseudophosphatase activity is necessary and sufficient to promote metastatic growth. Kozlov G, Funato Y, Chen YS, Zhang Z, Illes K, Miki H, Gehring K. J Biol Chem. 2020 Aug 14;295(33):11682-11692. doi: 10.1074/jbc.RA120.014464. Epub 2020 Jun 22. PubMed 32571875.
Backbone
  Vector backbone: pET15b
  Backbone manufacturer: Novagen
  Backbone size w/o insert (bp): 5708
  Vector type: Bacterial Expression
Growth in bacteria
  Bacterial resistance: Ampicillin, 100 μg/mL
  Growth temperature: 37°C
  Growth strain: DH5alpha
  Copy number: High Copy
Gene/Insert
  Gene/Insert name: PRL-2
  Species: H. sapiens (human)
  Mutation: aa 1-163 only
  Entrez Gene: PTP4A2 (a.k.a. HH13, HH7-2, HU-PP-1, OV-1, PRL-2, PRL2, PTP4A, PTPCAAX2, ptp-IV1a, ptp-IV1b)
  Promoter: T7
  Tag / fusion protein: 6xHis (N terminal on backbone)
  Cloning method: Restriction Enzyme; 5′ cloning site NdeI (not destroyed); 3′ cloning site BamHI (not destroyed)
  Sequencing primers: 5′ T7 Fwd; 3′ T7 Rev
Resource information
  A portion of this plasmid was derived from a plasmid made by: codon-optimized gene synthesis
Terms and licenses: Academic/Nonprofit Terms; Industry Terms: Not Available to Industry
How to cite: hPRL2_1-163 was a gift from Kalle Gehring (Addgene plasmid # 209794 ; http://n2t.net/addgene:209794 ; RRID:Addgene_209794)
